>Addgene plasmid #35336 | pBbA1k-RFP | depositor full sequence | sequence record 43003 | pBbA1k-RFP sequence 4193 bps
GACGTCGACACCATCGAATGGTGCAAAACCTTTCGCGGTATGGCATGATAGCGCCCGGAAGAGAGTCAAT
TCAGGGTGGTGAATGTGAAACCAGTAACGTTATACGATGTCGCAGAGTATGCCGGTGTCTCTTATCAGAC
CGTTTCCCGCGTGGTGAACCAGGCCAGCCACGTTTCTGCGAAAACGCGGGAAAAAGTGGAAGCGGCGATG
GCGGAGCTGAATTACATTCCCAACCGCGTGGCACAACAACTGGCGGGCAAACAGTCGTTGCTGATTGGCG
TTGCCACCTCCAGTCTGGCCCTGCACGCGCCGTCGCAAATTGTCGCGGCGATTAAATCTCGCGCCGATCA
ACTGGGTGCCAGCGTGGTGGTGTCGATGGTAGAACGAAGCGGCGTCGAAGCCTGTAAAGCGGCGGTGCAC
AATCTTCTCGCGCAACGCGTCAGTGGGCTGATCATTAACTATCCGCTGGATGACCAGGATGCCATTGCTG
TGGAAGCTGCCTGCACTAATGTTCCGGCGTTATTTCTTGATGTCTCTGACCAGACACCCATCAACAGTAT
TATTTTCTCCCATGAAGACGGTACGCGACTGGGCGTGGAGCATCTGGTCGCATTGGGTCACCAGCAAATC
GCGCTGTTAGCGGGCCCATTAAGTTCTGTCTCGGCGCGTCTGCGTCTGGCTGGCTGGCATAAATATCTCA
CTCGCAATCAAATTCAGCCGATAGCGGAACGGGAAGGCGACTGGAGTGCCATGTCCGGTTTTCAACAAAC
CATGCAAATGCTGAATGAGGGCATCGTTCCCACTGCGATGCTGGTTGCCAACGATCAGATGGCGCTGGGC
GCAATGCGCGCCATTACCGAGTCCGGGCTGCGCGTTGGTGCGGATATCTCGGTAGTGGGATACGACGATA
CCGAAGACAGCTCATGTTATATCCCGCCGTTAACCACCATCAAACAGGATTTTCGCCTGCTGGGGCAAAC
CAGCGTGGACCGCTTGCTGCAACTCTCTCAGGGCCAGGCGGTGAAGGGCAATCAGCTGTTGCCCGTCTCA
CTGGTGAAAAGAAAAACCACCCTGGCGCCCAATACGCAAACCGCCTCTCCCCGCGCGTTGGCCGATTCAT
TAATGCAGCTGGCACGACAGGTTTCCCGACTGGAAAGCGGGCAGTGAGCGCAACGCAATTAATGTAAGTT
AGCGCGAATTGATCTGGTTTGACAGCTTATCATCGACTGCACGGTGCACCAATGCTTCTGGCGTCAGGCA
GCCATCGGAAGCTGTGGTATGGCTGTGCAGGTCGTAAATCACTGCATAATTCGTGTCGCTCAAGGCGCAC
TCCCGTTCTGGATAATGTTTTTTGCGCCGACATCATAACGGTTCTGGCAAATATTCTGAAATGAGCTGTT
GACAATTAATCATCCGGCTCGTATAATGTGTGGAATTGTGAGCGGATAACAATTTCAGAATTCAAAAGAT
CTTTTAAGAAGGAGATATACATATGGCGAGTAGCGAAGACGTTATCAAAGAGTTCATGCGTTTCAAAGTT
CGTATGGAAGGTTCCGTTAACGGTCACGAGTTCGAAATCGAAGGTGAAGGTGAAGGTCGTCCGTACGAAG
GTACCCAGACCGCTAAACTGAAAGTTACCAAAGGTGGTCCGCTGCCGTTCGCTTGGGACATCCTGTCCCC
GCAGTTCCAGTACGGTTCCAAAGCTTACGTTAAACACCCGGCTGACATCCCGGACTACCTGAAACTGTCC
TTCCCGGAAGGTTTCAAATGGGAACGTGTTATGAACTTCGAAGACGGTGGTGTTGTTACCGTTACCCAGG
ACTCCTCCCTGCAAGACGGTGAGTTCATCTACAAAGTTAAACTGCGTGGTACCAACTTCCCGTCCGACGG
TCCGGTTATGCAGAAAAAAACCATGGGTTGGGAAGCTTCCACCGAACGTATGTACCCGGAAGACGGTGCT
CTGAAAGGTGAAATCAAAATGCGTCTGAAACTGAAAGACGGTGGTCACTACGACGCTGAAGTTAAAACCA
CCTACATGGCTAAAAAACCGGTTCAGCTGCCGGGTGCTTACAAAACCGACATCAAACTGGACATCACCTC
CCACAACGAAGACTACACCATCGTTGAACAGTACGAACGTGCTGAAGGTCGTCACTCCACCGGTGCTTAA
GGATCCAAACTCGAGTAAGGATCTCCAGGCATCAAATAAAACGAAAGGCTCAGTCGAAAGACTGGGCCTT
TCGTTTTATCTGTTGTTTGTCGGTGAACGCTCTCTACTAGAGTCACACTGGCTCACCTTCGGGTGGGCCT
TTCTGCGTTTATACCTAGGGATATATTCCGCTTCCTCGCTCACTGACTCGCTACGCTCGGTCGTTCGACT
GCGGCGAGCGGAAATGGCTTACGAACGGGGCGGAGATTTCCTGGAAGATGCCAGGAAGATACTTAACAGG
GAAGTGAGAGGGCCGCGGCAAAGCCGTTTTTCCATAGGCTCCGCCCCCCTGACAAGCATCACGAAATCTG
ACGCTCAAATCAGTGGTGGCGAAACCCGACAGGACTATAAAGATACCAGGCGTTTCCCCCTGGCGGCTCC
CTCGTGCGCTCTCCTGTTCCTGCCTTTCGGTTTACCGGTGTCATTCCGCTGTTATGGCCGCGTTTGTCTC
ATTCCACGCCTGACACTCAGTTCCGGGTAGGCAGTTCGCTCCAAGCTGGACTGTATGCACGAACCCCCCG
TTCAGTCCGACCGCTGCGCCTTATCCGGTAACTATCGTCTTGAGTCCAACCCGGAAAGACATGCAAAAGC
ACCACTGGCAGCAGCCACTGGTAATTGATTTAGAGGAGTTAGTCTTGAAGTCATGCGCCGGTTAAGGCTA
AACTGAAAGGACAAGTTTTGGTGACTGCGCTCCTCCAAGCCAGTTACCTCGGTTCAAAGAGTTGGTAGCT
CAGAGAACCTTCGAAAAACCGCCCTGCAAGGCGGTTTTTTCGTTTTCAGAGCAAGAGATTACGCGCAGAC
CAAAACGATCTCAAGAAGATCATCTTATTAATCAGATAAAATATTTCTAGATTTCAGTGCAATTTATCTC
TTCAAATGTAGCACCTGAAGTCAGCCCCATACGATATAAGTTGTTACTAGTGCTTGGATTCTCACCAATA
AAAAACGCCCGGCGGCAACCGAGCGTTCTGAACAAATCCAGATGGAGTTCTGAGGTCATTACTGGATCTA
TCAACAGGAGTCCAAGCGAGCTCTCGAACCCCAGAGTCCCGCTCAGAAGAACTCGTCAAGAAGGCGATAG
AAGGCGATGCGCTGCGAATCGGGAGCGGCGATACCGTAAAGCACGAGGAAGCGGTCAGCCCATTCGCCGC
CAAGCTCTTCAGCAATATCACGGGTAGCCAACGCTATGTCCTGATAGCGGTCCGCCACACCCAGCCGGCC
ACAGTCGATGAATCCAGAAAAGCGGCCATTTTCCACCATGATATTCGGCAAGCAGGCATCGCCATGGGTC
ACGACGAGATCCTCGCCGTCGGGCATGCGCGCCTTGAGCCTGGCGAACAGTTCGGCTGGCGCGAGCCCCT
GATGCTCTTCGTCCAGATCATCCTGATCGACAAGACCGGCTTCCATCCGAGTACGTGCTCGCTCGATGCG
ATGTTTCGCTTGGTGGTCGAATGGGCAGGTAGCCGGATCAAGCGTATGCAGCCGCCGCATTGCATCAGCC
ATGATGGATACTTTCTCGGCAGGAGCAAGGTGAGATGACAGGAGATCCTGCCCCGGCACTTCGCCCAATA
GCAGCCAGTCCCTTCCCGCTTCAGTGACAACGTCGAGCACAGCTGCGCAAGGAACGCCCGTCGTGGCCAG
CCACGATAGCCGCGCTGCCTCGTCCTGCAGTTCATTCAGGGCACCGGACAGGTCGGTCTTGACAAAAAGA
ACCGGGCGCCCCTGCGCTGACAGCCGGAACACGGCGGCATCAGAGCAGCCGATTGTCTGTTGTGCCCAGT
CATAGCCGAATAGCCTCTCCACCCAAGCGGCCGGAGAACCTGCGTGCAATCCATCTTGTTCAATCATGCG
AAACGATCCTCATCCTGTCTCTTGATCAGATCATGATCCCCTGCGCCATCAGATCCTTGGCGGCAAGAAA
GCCATCCAGTTTACTTTGCAGGGCTTCCCAACCTTACCAGAGGGCGCCCCAGCTGGCAATTCC
Features (pLannotate 1.2.2; 14 found; start..end, strand, type, name):
      7..84      +  promoter       lacIq promoter: lacI (mutant); In the lacIq allele, a single base change in the promoter boosts expression of the lacI gene about 10-fold.
     85..1167    +  CDS            lacI: lac repressor; lacI; The lac repressor binds to the lac operator to inhibit transcription in E. coli. This inhibition can be relieved by adding lactose or isopropyl-β-D-thiogalactopyranoside (IPTG).
   1209..1226    +  promoter       tet promoter (fragment): E. coli promoter for tetracycline efflux protein gene
   1222..1323    -  CDS            yciV (fragment): RNAAM_ECOLI - Also known as trpH From Escherichia coli (strain K12).
   1399..1428    +  promoter       trc promoter: strong E. coli promoter; hybrid between the trp and lac UV5 promoters
   1436..1452    +  protein_bind   lac operator: The lac repressor binds to the lac operator to inhibit transcription in E. coli. This inhibition can be relieved by adding lactose or isopropyl-β-D-thiogalactopyranoside (IPTG). lac repressor encoded by lacI
   1493..2170    +  CDS            mRFP1: monomeric derivative of DsRed (Campbell et al., 2002)
   2203..2274    +  terminator     rrnB T1 terminator: transcription terminator T1 from the E. coli rrnB gene
   2290..2317    +  terminator     T7Te terminator: phage T7 early transcription terminator
   2336..2391    -  rep_origin     RSF ori (fragment): Plasmids containing the RSF 1030 origin of replication can be propagated in E. coli cells that contain additional plasmids with compatible origins.
   2479..3024    -  rep_origin     p15A ori: Plasmids containing the medium-copy-number p15A origin of replication can be propagated in E. coli cells that contain a second plasmid with the ColE1 origin.
   3138..3232    -  terminator     lambda t0 terminator: transcription terminator from phage lambda
   3266..4057    -  CDS            neo: KKA2_KLEPN - Also known as kan, nptII. Experimental evidence at protein level: Swiss-Prot protein existence level 1. Resistance to kanamycin, neomycin, paromomycin, ribostamycin, butirosin and gentamicin B. From Klebsiella pneumoniae.
   4089..4193    -  CDS            tnpA (fragment): TN5P_ECOLX - Also known as tnp. Experimental evidence at protein level: Swiss-Prot protein existence level 1. Mediates transposition of transposon Tn5 by a 'cut and paste' mechanism. First, the monomeric transposase binds the 19 bp inverted DNA repeats flanking the transposon. Then, dimerization of the DNA- bound transposase creates a synaptic DNA complex. After nicking of the first DNA strand, excision of the transposon proceeds through a series of intermediates. The transposase then mediates the insertion of the transposon at a new site by strand transfer. The activity of the wild- type tran
