[The description below was written by a language model from this plasmid's Addgene catalogue record and pLannotate feature annotations shown in this document.]
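Description:
pBbA1k-RFP is a bacterial expression plasmid from the BglBrick (pBb) family of synthetic biology vectors, a modular platform for gene expression in E. coli. The full sequence is 4,193 bp, consisting of a 3,515 bp backbone and a 678 bp insert. It replicates from the p15A origin, which the record lists as low copy and the annotation as medium copy. This origin is compatible with ColE1-type plasmids, so the vector can be maintained alongside a second plasmid in the same cell. Selection is by kanamycin, conferred by the neo (nptII) gene, which is followed by a lambda t0 terminator. Several short annotated fragments (tnpA, RSF ori, tet promoter, yciV) look like remnants of the parts used to build the vector or partial sequence matches, not functional elements.

The payload is a synthetic RFP gene, annotated as mRFP1, a monomeric derivative of DsRed. It is driven by the Trc promoter, a strong trp/lac UV5 hybrid, with a lac operator immediately downstream. The plasmid also carries lacI under the lacIq promoter, whose up-mutation raises repressor expression. Repression of the trc promoter therefore does not depend on the host genotype, and it can be relieved with IPTG or lactose. Tandem rrnB T1 and T7Te terminators downstream of the reporter stop transcription and insulate it from the origin and marker.

The RFP gene provides a readily measured fluorescent readout for characterizing this combination of origin, promoter and resistance marker. It also occupies the position where a gene of interest can be substituted by restriction cloning.
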