Addgene plasmid #35336: pBbA1k-RFP
Depositing lab: Jay Keasling. Depositing organization: University of California, Berkeley. Publication: BglBrick vectors and datasheets: A synthetic biology platform for gene expression. Lee TS, Krupa RA, Zhang F, Hajimorad M, Holtz WJ, Prasad N, Lee SK, Keasling JD. J Biol Eng. 2011 Sep 20;5:12. 10.1186/1754-1611-5-12 PubMed 21933410.
Backbone
  Vector backbone: pBb
  Backbone size w/o insert (bp): 3515
  Vector type: Bacterial Expression, Synthetic Biology
Growth in bacteria
  Bacterial resistance: Kanamycin, 50 μg/mL
  Growth temperature: 37°C
  Growth strain: DH5alpha
  Copy number: Low Copy
Gene/Insert
  Gene/Insert name: RFP (alt name: JBEI Part ID: JPUB_000102)
  Species: Synthetic
  Insert size (bp): 678
  Promoter: Trc
  Cloning method: Restriction Enzyme
  Sequencing primers: 5′ jkRFP-R (gctttggaaccgtactggaa); 3′ jkRFP-F (tggtcactacgacgctgaag)
Terms and licenses: Academic/Nonprofit Terms; Industry Terms: Not Available to Industry
Depositor comments: JBEI Part ID: JPUB_000102; Origin: p15A
How to cite: pBbA1k-RFP was a gift from Jay Keasling (Addgene plasmid # 35336 ; http://n2t.net/addgene:35336 ; RRID:Addgene_35336)
