>Addgene plasmid #35336 | pBbA1k-RFP | addgene partial sequence | sequence record 43675 | jkRFP-F 5'-tggtcactacgacgctgaag-3'
GGTTCAGCTGCCGGGTGCTTACAAAACCGACATCAAACTGGACATCACCTCCCACAACGAAGACTACACC
ATCGTTGAACAGTACGAACGTGCTGAAGGTCGTCACTCCACCGGTGCTTAAGGATCCAAACTCGAGTAAG
GATCTCCAGGCATCAAATAAAACGAAAGGCTCAGTCGAAAGACTGGGCCTTTCGTTTTATCTGTTGTTTG
TCGGTGAACGCTCTCTACTAGAGTCACACTGGCTCACCTTCGGGTGGGCCTTTCTGCGTTTATACCTAGG
GATATATTCCGCTTCCTCGCTCACTGACTCGCTACGCTCGGTCGTTCGACTGCGGCGAGCGGAAATGGCT
TACGAACGGGGCGGAGATTTCCTGGAAGATGCCAGGAAGATACTTAACAGGGAAGTGAGAGGGCCGCGGC
AAAGCCGTTTTTCCATAGGCTCCGCCCCCCTGACAAGCATCACGAAATCTGACGCTCAAATCAGTGGTGG
CGAAACCCGACAGGACTATAAAGATACCAGGCGTTTCCCCCTGGCGGCTCCCTCGTGCGCTCTCCTGTTC
CTGCCTTTCGGTTTACCGGTGTCATTCCGCTGTTATGGCCGCGTTTGTCTCATTCCACGCCTGACACTCA
GTTCCGGGTAGGCAGTTCGCTCCAAGCTGGACTGTATGCACGAACCCCCCGTTCAGTCCGACCGCTGCGC
CTTATCCGGTAACTATCGTCTTGAGTCCAACCCGGAAAGACATGCAAAAGCACCACTGGCAGCAGCCACT
GGTAATTGATTTAGAGGAGTTAGTCTTGAAGTCATGCGCCGGT
