>Addgene plasmid #35336 | pBbA1k-RFP | addgene partial sequence | sequence record 43676 | jkRFP-R 5'-gctttggaaccgtactggaa-3'
CTTTGGTAACTTTCAGTTTAGCGGTCTGGGTACCTTCGTACGGACGACCTTCACCTTCACCTTCGATTTC
GAACTCGTGACCGTTAACGGAACCTTCCATACGAACTTTGAAACGCATGAACTCTTTGATAACGTCTTCG
CTACTCGCCATATGTATATCTCCTTCTTAAAAGATCTTTTGAATTCTGAAATTGTTATCCGCTCACAATT
CCACACATTATACGAGCCGGATGATTAATTGTCAACAGCTCATTTCAGAATATTTGCCAGAACCGTTATG
ATGTCGGCGCAAAAAACATTATCCAGAACGGGAGTGCGCCTTGAGCGACACGAATTATGCAGTGATTTAC
GACCTGCACAGCCATACCACAGCTTCCGATGGCTGCCTGACGCCAGAAGCATTGGTGCACCGTGCAGTCG
ATGATAAGCTGTCAAACCAGATCAATTCGCGCTAACTTACATTAATTGCGTTGCGCTCACTGCCCGCTTT
CCAGTCGGGAAACCTGTCGTGCCAGCTGCATTAATGAATCGGCCAACGCGCGGGGAGAGGCGGTTTGCGT
ATTGGGCGCCAGGGTGGTTTTTCTTTTCACCAGTGAGACGGGCAACAGCTGATTGCCCTTCACCGCCTGG
CCCTGAGAGAGTTGCAGCAAGCGGTCCACGCTGGTTTGCCCCAGCAGGCGAAAATCCTGTTTGATGGTGG
TTAACGGCGGGATATAACATGAGCTGTCTTCGGTATCGTCGTATCCCACTACCGAGATATCCGCACCAAC
GCGCAGCCCGGACTCGGTAATGGCGCGCATTGCGCCCAGCGCCATCTGATCGTTGGCAACCAGCATCGCA
